Addgene plasmid #100474: pCMV_mEm_4GS_LF82_705
Purpose: Mammalian expression of E. coli LF82_705 CDS fused to mEmerald
Depositing lab: Alan Huett. Depositing organization: University of Nottingham. Publication: A multi-phenotypic imaging screen to identify bacterial effectors by exogenous expression in a HeLa cell line. Collins A, Huett A. Sci Data. 2018 May 15;5:180081. doi: 10.1038/sdata.2018.81. PubMed 29762554.
Backbone
  Vector backbone: pCMV
  Backbone size w/o insert (bp): 4502
  Vector type: Mammalian Expression
Growth in bacteria
  Bacterial resistance: Ampicillin, 100 μg/mL
  Growth temperature: 37°C
  Growth strain: XL1 Blue
  Copy number: High Copy
Gene/Insert
  Gene/Insert name: LF82_705
  Insert size (bp): 1269
  Promoter: CMV
  Tag / fusion protein: mEmerald (N terminal on backbone)
  Cloning method: Ligation Independent Cloning
  Sequencing primers: 5′ ACTTCTGCTCTAAAAGCTGCGG; 3′ CACTGCATTCTAGTTGTGGTTTGTC
Terms and licenses: Academic/Nonprofit Terms; Industry Terms: Not Available to Industry
How to cite: pCMV_mEm_4GS_LF82_705 was a gift from Alan Huett (Addgene plasmid # 100474 ; http://n2t.net/addgene:100474 ; RRID:Addgene_100474)
