[The description below was written by a language model from this plasmid's Addgene catalogue record and pLannotate feature annotations shown in this document.]
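Description:
pCMV_mEm_4GS_LF82_705 is a mammalian expression plasmid built on a pCMV backbone (about 4.5 kb without insert; the sequenced record is 5,771 nt) that drives production of an E. coli LF82 coding sequence, LF82_705, as a fusion to the green fluorescent protein mEmerald. In bacteria it replicates from a high-copy ColE1/pUC-type origin and is selected through the AmpR β-lactamase gene under its own bla promoter. The annotated fragments of lacZα, lacI, rop, bom and a pUC multiple cloning site, along with the lac promoter and operator, appear to be remnants of the cloning-vector ancestry rather than functional parts of the payload. No mammalian selection marker is annotated, which is consistent with transient expression use.

The expression cassette spans the plasmid's numbering origin. The human cytomegalovirus immediate early enhancer and promoter are followed by a short stretch of CMV-derived sequence (picked up by the annotator as a UL126 fragment) and a modified SV40 intron with splice donor and acceptor sites, an element commonly included to improve transcript processing and expression. The mEmerald open reading frame comes next, and the 1,269 bp LF82_705 insert, introduced by ligation independent cloning, lies downstream so that mEmerald sits at the N terminus of the fusion. The insert itself is not annotated in the feature table but fits the unannotated gap between mEmerald and the SV40 polyadenylation signal that closes the cassette. The "4GS" in the name suggests a glycine-serine linker between the two parts, though the record does not say so explicitly. According to the record, the plasmid belongs to a multi-phenotypic imaging screen in which candidate bacterial effectors were expressed exogenously in HeLa cells, the fluorescent tag allowing the fusion protein to be visualised.
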