Features (pLannotate 1.2.2; 17 found; start..end, strand, type, name):
      3..74      +  CDS            UL126 (fragment): UL126_HCMVA - Protein predicted: Swiss-Prot protein existence level 4. From Human cytomegalovirus (strain AD169) (HHV-5) (Human herpesvirus 5).
    125..221     +  intron         SV40 intron: modified SV40 intron with splice donor and acceptor sites
    282..998     +  CDS            mEmerald: mEmerald is a basic (constitutively fluorescent) green fluorescent protein published in 1998, derived from Aequorea victoria. It is reported to be a very rapidly-maturing monomer with moderate acid sensitivity.
   2363..2497    -  polyA_signal   SV40 poly(A) signal: SV40 polyadenylation signal
   2632..2648    -  protein_bind   lac operator: The lac repressor binds to the lac operator to inhibit transcription in E. coli. This inhibition can be relieved by adding lactose or isopropyl-β-D-thiogalactopyranoside (IPTG). lac repressor encoded by lacI
   2656..2686    -  promoter       lac promoter: promoter for the E. coli lac operon
   2701..2722    -  protein_bind   CAP binding site: CAP binding activates transcription in the presence of cAMP. E. coli catabolite activator protein
   2735..2827    -  CDS            lacI (fragment): lac repressor; lacI; The lac repressor binds to the lac operator to inhibit transcription in E. coli. This inhibition can be relieved by adding lactose or isopropyl-β-D-thiogalactopyranoside (IPTG).
   3010..3598    -  rep_origin     ori: high-copy-number ColE1/pMB1/pBR322/pUC origin of replication
   3769..4629    -  CDS            AmpR: β-lactamase; bla; confers resistance to ampicillin, carbenicillin, and related antibiotics
   4630..4734    -  promoter       AmpR promoter: bla
   4829..4864    +  CDS            rop (fragment): Rop protein, which maintains plasmids at low copy number; rop
   4966..5065    +  misc_feature   bom (fragment): basis of mobility region from pBR322
   5071..5226    -  CDS            lacZα (fragment): LacZα fragment of β-galactosidase; lacZ fragment
   5232..5252    -  misc_feature   MCS (fragment): pUC18/19 multiple cloning site
   5251..5554    +  enhancer       CMV enhancer: human cytomegalovirus immediate early enhancer
   5555..5758    +  promoter       CMV promoter: human cytomegalovirus (CMV) immediate early promoter
>Addgene plasmid #100474 | pCMV_mEm_4GS_LF82_705 | addgene full sequence | sequence record 210475 | Addgene NGS Result
GTCAGATCGCCTGGAGACGCCATCCACGCTGTTTTGACCTCCATAGAAGACACCGGGACCGATCCAGCCT
CCGGACTCTAGAGGATCCGGTACTAGAGGAACTGAAAAACCAGAAAGTTAACTGGTAAGTTTAGTCTTTT
TGTCTTTTATTTCAGGTCCCGGATCCGGTGGTGGTGCAAATCAAAGAACTGCTCCTCAGTGGATGTTGCC
TTTACTTCTAGGCCTGTACGGAAGTGTTACTTCTGCTCTAAAAGCTGCGGAATTGTACCCGCGGGCCCAC
CATGGTGAGCAAGGGCGAGGAGCTGTTCACCGGGGTGGTGCCCATCCTGGTCGAGCTGGACGGCGACGTA
AACGGCCACAAGTTCAGCGTGTCCGGCGAGGGCGAGGGCGATGCCACCTACGGCAAGCTGACCCTGAAGT
TCATCTGCACCACCGGCAAGCTGCCCGTGCCCTGGCCCACCCTCGTGACCACCTTGACCTACGGCGTGCA
GTGCTTCGCCCGCTACCCCGACCACATGAAGCAGCACGACTTCTTCAAGTCCGCCATGCCCGAAGGCTAC
GTCCAGGAGCGCACCATCTTCTTCAAGGACGACGGCAACTACAAGACCCGCGCCGAGGTGAAGTTCGAGG
GCGACACCCTGGTGAACCGCATCGAGCTGAAGGGCATCGACTTCAAGGAGGACGGCAACATCCTGGGGCA
CAAGCTGGAGTACAACTACAACAGCCACAAGGTCTATATCACCGCCGACAAGCAGAAGAACGGCATCAAG
GTGAACTTCAAGACCCGCCACAACATCGAGGACGGCAGCGTGCAGCTCGCCGACCACTACCAGCAGAACA
CCCCCATCGGCGACGGCCCCGTGCTGCTGCCCGACAACCACTACCTGAGCACCCAGTCCAAGCTGAGCAA
AGACCCCAACGAGAAGCGCGATCACATGGTCCTGCTGGAGTTCGTGACCGCCGCCGGGATCACTCTCGGC
ATGGACGAGCTGTACAAGCGAATTGGTGGAGGGGGCGGTTCCGGTGGCGGAGGTTCCCGAATTCGTCGAC
GGAGATCTGATATGGCATTAATCGGAGTGTATGCGGATTGGGAAGGCCTGGATGGTCCGGAGCGGATTGG
TTATTTACACAGTCGCCGCACTCGGACGCGTGAGATATTTGAGTTTGAGTACGATAAAAAGGCGCTTGCA
GATCCTTCACTTAATTTCATTCAGTTAGATCCTGAAATAATGTTGTATGAGGGAGCACAGTACCCAATTC
CTCCAAAGGATAAATTTGGTGCATTTAGTGATTCCTGCCCGGATCGTTGGGGGCGTATGCTAATGAAGCG
TCGTTTTGAGAGGGATATTCGAGACGGGTTATGTGATAAAGACTCCCACCTTTATGAGTCTGATTATCTA
CTAGGTGTTCATGATCTTTATCGGGTTGGGGCTCTTCGATACAAACGTGAAGACGCTGGAGAGTTTCTTG
ATAATCGCATTGATGTTGCAGCCCCACCATTTACCGAAATAGCGAGTCTGGAAAGGGCTAGCCGGGCAAT
TGAAGAAGATCCTGATAATAAAGAGCTAATGGGGCAAAAATGGTTAAGAATGCTAATCGCTCCGGGGGGA
TCATTAGGGGGGACACGTCCGAAAGCCAGTGTTGTTGATGAAGCTGGGCATCTCTACATCGCTAAATTTC
CCAGTGTAAAAGATGAGTATGATGTTGGTGGATGGGAAATGGTCGTTAATGCACTTGCTGTTGGCTGTGG
ACTGAATGTTGCACCTGCTCAGGCGCATAAATTTGCCAGCAATTACCATTGTTTTATGGTTCGTCGTTTT
GACCGCACTAATGCGGGAAGGCGTCTGCATTTTGCTTCGGCTATGACACTAACCAGGCATCAGGATGGTG
AAGATGCCTCTACAGGTGTGAGTTATCTGGAATTAGCAGATGTTCTTATCAGACATGGAGCGCAGACTAA
TACTGACCTTAAGGAACTCTGGTCCAGGATTGTTTTTAATATTCTTGTTTCTAATACCGATGACCATTTA
CGTAATCATGGATATATCTTGATACCGGGAAAAGGTTGGCGGCTTTCTGAGGCATATGATTTGAATCCTG
TTGCCAGGTCTGACGGTCTAAAACTCAATATTACAGAAAATGATAATGCACTTGATTTGGAATTAGCTCG
AGAAGTTGCGGAGTATTTTCGACTTGGTTTGACAGAAGCAGATGACATTATTGCTAATTTTAGAGGGATT
GTCAGTCAGTGGCGAATCATTGCCGAGCGTCTTCGATTACCTGGTCGTGAGCAAGAGTTAATGGCAGAGG
CGTTCAGGGGGGCAATTTGAATCGGTACCCTCGAGAAGCTTGCGGCCGCGGGGATCCAGACATGATAAGA
TACATTGATGAGTTTGGACAAACCACAACTAGAATGCAGTGAAAAAAATGCTTTATTTGTGAAATTTGTG
ATGCTATTGCTTTATTTGTAACCATTATAAGCTGCAATAAACAAGTTAACAACAACAATTGCATTCATTT
TATGTTTCAGGTTCAGGGGGAGGTGTGGGAGGTTTTTTCGGATCCTCTAGAGTCGATCTGCAGGCATGCT
AGCTTGGCGTAATCATGGTCATAGCTGTTTCCTGTGTGAAATTGTTATCCGCTCACAATTCCACACAACA
TACGAGCCGGAAGCATAAAGTGTAAAGCCTGGGGTGCCTAATGAGTGAGCTAACTCACATTAATTGCGTT
GCGCTCACTGCCCGCTTTCCAGTCGGGAAACCTGTCGTGCCAGCTGCATTAATGAATCGGCCAACGCGCG
GGGAGAGGCGGTTTGCGTATTGGGCGCTCTTCCGCTTCCTCGCTCACTGACTCGCTGCGCTCGGTCGTTC
GGCTGCGGCGAGCGGTATCAGCTCACTCAAAGGCGGTAATACGGTTATCCACAGAATCAGGGGATAACGC
AGGAAAGAACATGTGAGCAAAAGGCCAGCAAAAGGCCAGGAACCGTAAAAAGGCCGCGTTGCTGGCGTTT
TTCCATAGGCTCCGCCCCCCTGACGAGCATCACAAAAATCGACGCTCAAGTCAGAGGTGGCGAAACCCGA
CAGGACTATAAAGATACCAGGCGTTTCCCCCTGGAAGCTCCCTCGTGCGCTCTCCTGTTCCGACCCTGCC
GCTTACCGGATACCTGTCCGCCTTTCTCCCTTCGGGAAGCGTGGCGCTTTCTCATAGCTCACGCTGTAGG
TATCTCAGTTCGGTGTAGGTCGTTCGCTCCAAGCTGGGCTGTGTGCACGAACCCCCCGTTCAGCCCGACC
GCTGCGCCTTATCCGGTAACTATCGTCTTGAGTCCAACCCGGTAAGACACGACTTATCGCCACTGGCAGC
AGCCACTGGTAACAGGATTAGCAGAGCGAGGTATGTAGGCGGTGCTACAGAGTTCTTGAAGTGGTGGCCT
AACTACGGCTACACTAGAAGAACAGTATTTGGTATCTGCGCTCTGCTGAAGCCAGTTACCTTCGGAAAAA
GAGTTGGTAGCTCTTGATCCGGCAAACAAACCACCGCTGGTAGCGGTGGTTTTTTTGTTTGCAAGCAGCA
GATTACGCGCAGAAAAAAAGGATCTCAAGAAGATCCTTTGATCTTTTCTACGGGGTCTGACGCTCAGTGG
AACGAAAACTCACGTTAAGGGATTTTGGTCATGAGATTATCAAAAAGGATCTTCACCTAGATCCTTTTAA
ATTAAAAATGAAGTTTTAAATCAATCTAAAGTATATATGAGTAAACTTGGTCTGACAGTTACCAATGCTT
AATCAGTGAGGCACCTATCTCAGCGATCTGTCTATTTCGTTCATCCATAGTTGCCTGACTCCCCGTCGTG
TAGATAACTACGATACGGGAGGGCTTACCATCTGGCCCCAGTGCTGCAATGATACCGCGAGACCCACGCT
CACCGGCTCCAGATTTATCAGCAATAAACCAGCCAGCCGGAAGGGCCGAGCGCAGAAGTGGTCCTGCAAC
TTTATCCGCCTCCATCCAGTCTATTAATTGTTGCCGGGAAGCTAGAGTAAGTAGTTCGCCAGTTAATAGT
TTGCGCAACGTTGTTGCCATTGCTACAGGCATCGTGGTGTCACGCTCGTCGTTTGGTATGGCTTCATTCA
GCTCCGGTTCCCAACGATCAAGGCGAGTTACATGATCCCCCATGTTGTGCAAAAAAGCGGTTAGCTCCTT
CGGTCCTCCGATCGTTGTCAGAAGTAAGTTGGCCGCAGTGTTATCACTCATGGTTATGGCAGCACTGCAT
AATTCTCTTACTGTCATGCCATCCGTAAGATGCTTTTCTGTGACTGGTGAGTACTCAACCAAGTCATTCT
GAGAATAGTGTATGCGGCGACCGAGTTGCTCTTGCCCGGCGTCAATACGGGATAATACCGCGCCACATAG
CAGAACTTTAAAAGTGCTCATCATTGGAAAACGTTCTTCGGGGCGAAAACTCTCAAGGATCTTACCGCTG
TTGAGATCCAGTTCGATGTAACCCACTCGTGCACCCAACTGATCTTCAGCATCTTTTACTTTCACCAGCG
TTTCTGGGTGAGCAAAAACAGGAAGGCAAAATGCCGCAAAAAAGGGAATAAGGGCGACACGGAAATGTTG
AATACTCATACTCTTCCTTTTTCAATATTATTGAAGCATTTATCAGGGTTATTGTCTCATGAGCGGATAC
ATATTTGAATGTATTTAGAAAAATAAACAAATAGGGGTTCCGCGCACATTTCCCCGAAAAGTGCCACCTG
ACGTCTAAGAAACCATTATTATCATGACATTAACCTATAAAAATAGGCGTATCACGAGGCCCTTTCGTCT
CGCGCGTTTCGGTGATGACGGTGAAAACCTCTGACACATGCAGCTCCCGGAGACGGTCACAGCTTGTCTG
TAAGCGGATGCCGGGAGCAGACAAGCCCGTCAGGGCGCGTCAGCGGGTGTTGGCGGGTGTCGGGGCTGGC
TTAACTATGCGGCATCAGAGCAGATTGTACTGAGAGTGCACCATATGCGGTGTGAAATACCGCACAGATG
CGTAAGGAGAAAATACCGCATCAGGCGCCATTCGCCATTCAGGCTGCGCAACTGTTGGGAAGGGCGATCG
GTGCGGGCCTCTTCGCTATTACGCCAGCTGGCGAAAGGGGGATGTGCTGCAAGGCGATTAAGTTGGGTAA
CGCCAGGGTTTTCCCAGTCACGACGTTGTAAAACGACGGCCAGTGAGTTCGAGCTTGCATGCCTGCAGGT
CGTTACATAACTTACGGTAAATGGCCCGCCTGGCTGACCGCCCAACGACCCCCGCCCATTGACGTCAATA
ATGACGTATGTTCCCATAGTAACGCCAATAGGGACTTTCCATTGACGTCAATGGGTGGAGTATTTACGGT
AAACTGCCCACTTGGCAGTACATCAAGTGTATCATATGCCAAGTACGCCCCCTATTGACGTCAATGACGG
TAAATGGCCCGCCTGGCATTATGCCCAGTACATGACCTTATGGGACTTTCCTACTTGGCAGTACATCTAC
GTATTAGTCATCGCTATTACCATGGTGATGCGGTTTTGGCAGTACATCAATGGGCGTGGATAGCGGTTTG
ACTCACGGGGATTTCCAAGTCTCCACCCCATTGACGTCAATGGGAGTTTGTTTTGGCACCAAAATCAACG
GGACTTTCCAAAATGTCGTAACAACTCCGCCCCATTGACGCAAATGGGCGGTAGGCGTGTACGGTGGGAG
GTCTATATAAGCAGAGCTCGTTTAGTGAACC
