>Addgene plasmid #100474 | pCMV_mEm_4GS_LF82_705 | depositor partial sequence | sequence record 183780 | Sequence across LF82 gene insert region
CTCGGCATGGACGAGCTGTACAAGCGAATTGGTGGAGGGGGCGGTTCCGGTGGCGGAGGTTCCCGAATTC
GTCGACGGAGATCTGATATGGCATTAATCGGAGTGTATGCGGATTGGGAAGGCCTGGATGGTCCGGAGCG
GATTGGTTATTTACACAGTCGCCGCACTCGGACGCGTGAGATATTTGAGTTTGAGTACGATAAAAAGGCG
CTTGCAGATCCTTCACTTAATTTCATTCAGTTAGATCCTGAAATAATGTTGTATGAGGGAGCACAGTACC
CAATTCCTCCAAAGGATAAATTTGGTGCATTTAGTGATTCCTGCCCGGATCGTTGGGGGCGTATGCTAAT
GAAGCGTCGTTTTGAGAGGGATATTCGAGACGGGTTATGTGATAAAGACTCCCACCTTTATGAGTCTGAT
TATCTACTAGGTGTTCATGATCTTTATCGGGTTGGGGCTCTTCGATACAAACGTGAAGACGCTGGAGAGT
TTCTTGATAATCGCATTGATGTTGCAGCCCCACCATTTACCGAAATAGCGAGTCTGGAAAGGGCTAGCCG
GGCAATTGAAGAAGATCCTGATAATAAAGAGCTAATGGGGCAAAAATGGTTAAGAATGCTAATCGCTCCG
GGGGGATCATTAGGGGGGACACGTCCGAAAGCCAGTGTTGTTGATGAAGCTGGGCATCTCTACATCGCTA
AATTTCCCAGTGTAAAAGATGAGTATGATGTTGGTGGATGGGAAATGGTCGTTAATGCACTTGCTGTTGG
CTGTGGACTGAATGTTGCACCTGCTCAGGCGCATAAATTTGCCAGCAATTACCATTGTTTTATGGTTCGT
CGTTTTGACCGCACTAATGCGGGAAGGCGTCTGCATTTTGCTTCGGCTATGACACTAACCAGGCATCNGG
ATGGTGAAGATGCCTCTACAGGTGTGAGTTATCTGGNATTAGCAGATGTTCTTATCAGACATGGNGCGCA
GACTANNCTGACCTTNNNAACTCTGGTCCAGGATTGTTTTANNNTCTGTTNCNANACCGATGANCNTTAC
GTANCATGGAT
